>Addgene plasmid #81835 | pDONR223_A4GALT_WT | addgene full sequence | sequence record 168696 | Addgene NGS Result
GGCAGTTCCCTACTCTCGCGTTAACGCTAGCATGGATGTTTTCCCAGTCACGACGTTGTAAAACGACGGC
CAGTCTTAAGCTCGGGCCCCAAATAATGATTTTATTTTGACTGATAGTGACCTGTTCGTTGCAACAAATT
GATGAGCAATGCTTTTTTATAATGCCAACTTTGTACAAAAAAGTTGGCACCATGTCCAAGCCCCCCGACC
TCCTGCTGCGGCTGCTCCGGGGCGCCCCAAGGCAGCGGGTCTGCACCCTGTTCATCATCGGCTTCAAGTT
CACGTTTTTCGTCTCCATCATGATCTACTGGCACGTTGTGGGAGAGCCCAAGGAGAAAGGGCAGCTCTAT
AACCTGCCAGCAGAGATCCCCTGCCCCACCTTGACACCCCCCACCCCACCCTCCCACGGCCCCACTCCAG
GCAACATCTTCTTCCTGGAGACTTCAGACCGGACCAACCCCAACTTCCTGTTCATGTGCTCGGTGGAGTC
GGCCGCCAGAACTCACCCCGAATCCCACGTGCTGGTCCTGATGAAAGGGCTTCCGGGTGGCAACGCCTCT
CTGCCCCGGCACCTGGGCATCTCACTTCTGAGCTGCTTCCCGAATGTCCAGATGCTCCCGCTGGACCTGC
GGGAGCTGTTCCGGGACACACCCCTGGCCGACTGGTACGCGGCCGTGCAGGGGCGCTGGGAGCCCTACCT
GCTGCCCGTGCTCTCCGACGCCTCCAGGATCGCACTCATGTGGAAGTTCGGCGGCATCTACCTGGACACG
GACTTCATTGTTCTCAAGAACCTGCGGAACCTGACCAACGTGCTGGGCACCCAGTCCCGCTACGTCCTCA
ACGGCGCGTTCCTGGCCTTCGAGCGCCGGCACGAGTTCATGGCGCTGTGCATGCGGGACTTCGTGGACCA
CTACAACGGCTGGATCTGGGGTCACCAGGGCCCGCAGCTGCTCACGCGGGTCTTCAAGAAGTGGTGTTCC
ATCCGCAGCCTGGCCGAGAGCCGCGCCTGCCGCGGCGTCACCACCCTGCCCCCTGAGGCCTTCTACCCCA
TCCCCTGGCAGGACTGGAAGAAGTACTTTGAGGACATCAACCCCGAGGAGCTGCCGCGGCTGCTCAGTGC
CACCTATGCTGTCCACGTGTGGAACAAGAAGAGCCAGGGCACGCGGTTCGAGGCCACGTCCAGGGCACTG
CTGGCCCAGCTGCATGCCCGCTACTGCCCCACGACGCACGAGGCCATGAAAATGTACTTGTGATTGCCAA
CTTTCTTGTACAAAGTTGTCATTATAAGAAAGCATTGCTTATCAATTTGTTGCAACGAACAGGTCACTAT
CAGTCAAAATAAAATCATTATTTGCCATCCAGCTGATATCCCCTATAGTGAGTCGTATTACATGGTCATA
GCTGTTTCCTGGCAGCTCTGGCCCGTGTCTCAAAATCTCTGATGTTACATTGCACAAGATAAAAATATAT
CATCATGCCTCCTCTAGACCAGCCAGGACAGAAATGCCTCGACTTCGCTGCTACCCAAGGTTGCCGGGTG
ACGCACACCGTGGAAACGGATGAAGGCACGAACCCAGTGGACATAAGCCTGTTCGGTTCGTAAGCTGTAA
TGCAAGTAGCGTATGCGCTCACGCAACTGGTCCAGAACCTTGACCGAACGCAGCGGTGGTAACGGCGCAG
TGGCGGTTTTCATGGCTTGTTATGACTGTTTTTTTGGGGTACAGTCTATGCCTCGGGCATCCAAGCAGCA
AGCGCGTTACGCCGTGGGTCGATGTTTGATGTTATGGAGCAGCAACGATGTTACGCAGCAGGGCAGTCGC
CCTAAAACAAAGTTAAACATTATGAGGGAAGCGGTGATCGCCGAAGTATCGACTCAACTATCAGAGGTAG
TTGGCGTCATCGAGCGCCATCTCGAACCGACGTTGCTGGCCGTACATTTGTACGGCTCCGCAGTGGATGG
CGGCCTGAAGCCACACAGTGATATTGATTTGCTGGTTACGGTGACCGTAAGGCTTGATGAAACAACGCGG
CGAGCTTTGATCAACGACCTTTTGGAAACTTCGGCTTCCCCTGGAGAGAGCGAGATTCTCCGCGCTGTAG
AAGTCACCATTGTTGTGCACGACGACATCATTCCGTGGCGTTATCCAGCTAAGCGCGAACTGCAATTTGG
AGAATGGCAGCGCAATGACATTCTTGCAGGTATCTTCGAGCCAGCCACGATCGACATTGATCTGGCTATC
TTGCTGACAAAAGCAAGAGAACATAGCGTTGCCTTGGTAGGTCCAGCGGCGGAGGAACTCTTTGATCCGG
TTCCTGAACAGGATCTATTTGAGGCGCTAAATGAAACCTTAACGCTATGGAACTCGCCGCCCGACTGGGC
TGGCGATGAGCGAAATGTAGTGCTTACGTTGTCCCGCATTTGGTACAGCGCAGTAACCGGCAAAATCGCG
CCGAAGGATGTCGCTGCCGACTGGGCAATGGAGCGCCTGCCGGCCCAGTATCAGCCCGTCATACTTGAAG
CTAGACAGGCTTATCTTGGACAAGAAGAAGATCGCTTGGCCTCGCGCGCAGATCAGTTGGAAGAATTTGT
CCACTACGTGAAAGGCGAGATCACCAAGGTAGTCGGCAAATAACCCTCGAGCCACCCATGACCAAAATCC
CTTAACGTGAGTTACGCGTCGTTCCACTGAGCGTCAGACCCCGTAGAAAAGATCAAAGGATCTTCTTGAG
ATCCTTTTTTTCTGCGCGTAATCTGCTGCTTGCAAACAAAAAAACCACCGCTACCAGCGGTGGTTTGTTT
GCCGGATCAAGAGCTACCAACTCTTTTTCCGAAGGTAACTGGCTTCAGCAGAGCGCAGATACCAAATACT
GTTCTTCTAGTGTAGCCGTAGTTAGGCCACCACTTCAAGAACTCTGTAGCACCGCCTACATACCTCGCTC
TGCTAATCCTGTTACCAGTGGCTGCTGCCAGTGGCGATAAGTCGTGTCTTACCGGGTTGGACTCAAGACG
ATAGTTACCGGATAAGGCGCAGCGGTCGGGCTGAACGGGGGGTTCGTGCACACAGCCCAGCTTGGAGCGA
ACGACCTACACCGAACTGAGATACCTACAGCGTGAGCTATGAGAAAGCGCCACGCTTCCCGAAGGGAGAA
AGGCGGACAGGTATCCGGTAAGCGGCAGGGTCGGAACAGGAGAGCGCACGAGGGAGCTTCCAGGGGGAAA
CGCCTGGTATCTTTATAGTCCTGTCGGGTTTCGCCACCTCTGACTTGAGCGTCGATTTTTGTGATGCTCG
TCAGGGGGGCGGAGCCTATGGAAAAACGCCAGCAACGCGGCCTTTTTACGGTTCCTGGCCTTTTGCTGGC
CTTTTGCTCACATGTTCTTTCCTGCGTTATCCCCTGATTCTGTGGATAACCGTATTACCGCCTTTGAGTG
AGCTGATACCGCTCGCCGCAGCCGAACGACCGAGCGCAGCGAGTCAGTGAGCGAGGAAGCGGAAGAGCGC
CCAATACGCAAACCGCCTCTCCCCGCGCGTTGGCCGATTCATTAATGCAGCTGGCACGACAGGTTTCCCG
ACTGGAAAGCGGGCAGTGAGCGCAACGCAATTAATACGCGTACCGCTAGCCAGGAAGAGTTTGTAGAAAC
GCAAAAAGGCCATCCGTCAGGATGGCCTTCTGCTTAGTTTGATGCCTGGCAGTTTATGGCGGGCGTCCTG
CCCGCCACCCTCCGGGCCGTTGCTTCACAACGTTCAAATCCGCTCCCGGCGGATTTGTCCTACTCAGGAG
AGCGTTCACCGACAAACAACAGATAAAACGAAAGGCCCAGTCTTCCGACTGAGCCTTTCGTTTTATTTGA
TGCCT
Features (pLannotate 1.2.2; 12 found; start..end, strand, type, name):
     38..74      -  CDS            lacZα (fragment): LacZα fragment of β-galactosidase; lacZ fragment
     91..186     +  protein_bind   attL3: mutant version of attL; recombination site for the Gateway® LR reaction LR Clonase™
    192..1250    +  CDS            A4GALT: A4GAT_HUMAN - Also known as A14GALT, A4GALT1. Experimental evidence at protein level: Swiss-Prot protein existence level 1. (Microbial infection) Globotriaosylceramide is one of the cellular ligands for bacterial verotoxins. From Homo sapiens (Human).
   1261..1354    -  protein_bind   attL2 (fragment): mutant version of attL; recombination site for the Gateway® LR reaction LR Clonase™
   1372..1390    -  promoter       T7 promoter: promoter for bacteriophage T7 RNA polymerase
   1580..1603    +  promoter       Pc promoter (fragment): intI1 (promoter lies within the coding sequence); class 1 integron promoter
   1779..1835    +  CDS            GmR (fragment): gentamycin acetyltransferase; aacC1; confers resistance to gentamycin
   1842..2633    +  CDS            SmR: aminoglycoside adenylyltransferase (Murphy, 1985); aadA; confers resistance to spectinomycin and streptomycin
   2726..3314    +  rep_origin     ori: high-copy-number ColE1/pMB1/pBR322/pUC origin of replication
   3497..3589    +  CDS            lacI (fragment): lac repressor; lacI; The lac repressor binds to the lac operator to inhibit transcription in E. coli. This inhibition can be relieved by adding lactose or isopropyl-β-D-thiogalactopyranoside (IPTG).
   3644..3671    -  terminator     rrnB T2 terminator: transcription terminator T2 from the E. coli rrnB gene
   3803..3846    +  terminator     rrnB T1 terminator: Escherichia coli rrnB; transcription terminator T1 from the E. coli rrnB gene
