[The description below was written by a language model from this plasmid's Addgene catalogue record and pLannotate feature annotations shown in this document.]
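Description:
pDONR223_A4GALT_WT is a Gateway entry clone built on the Invitrogen pDONR223 backbone and carrying the wild-type human A4GALT open reading frame. It is part of the Target Accelerator Plasmid Collection. The plasmid is about 3.9 kb and is maintained in E. coli at high copy from a ColE1/pUC-type origin. Selection is with spectinomycin through the aadA (SmR) aminoglycoside adenylyltransferase gene. This gene sits downstream of a class 1 integron Pc promoter fragment and a short remnant of a gentamicin resistance gene. rrnB T1 and T2 terminators, along with small lacZα and lacI fragments, are backbone remnants rather than functional expression elements.

The A4GALT coding sequence encodes the alpha-1,4-galactosyltransferase that synthesizes globotriaosylceramide (Gb3), a cellular ligand for bacterial verotoxins. It is flanked by attL-type recombination sites, which the automated annotation labels as attL3 upstream and a partial attL2 downstream. These sites allow an LR Clonase reaction to transfer the ORF directionally into any compatible Gateway destination vector. The record lists no promoter for the insert. A T7 promoter lies just beyond the downstream att site but faces back toward the insert on the opposite strand, so it does not provide sense expression of the gene. The clone is therefore a shuttle or archival form rather than an expression construct. The depositor describes it as "closed", meaning a stop codon immediately follows the ORF, so the native protein will be produced and C-terminal fusion tags supplied by a destination vector will not be translated. As the wild-type version, it probably serves as the reference allele for comparison with mutant clones in the associated study of rare cancer variants.
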