Addgene plasmid #81835: pDONR223_A4GALT_WT
Purpose: Gateway Donor vector containing A4GALT , part of the Target Accelerator Plasmid Collection.
Depositing lab: Jesse Boehm & William Hahn & David Root. Depositing organization: Broad Institute. Publication: Systematic Functional Interrogation of Rare Cancer Variants Identifies Oncogenic Alleles. Kim E, Ilic N, Shrestha Y, Zou L, Kamburov A, Zhu C, Yang X, Lubonja R, Tran N, Nguyen C, Lawrence MS, Piccioni F, Bagul M, Doench JG, Chouinard CR, Wu X, Hogstrom L, Natoli T, Tamayo P, Horn H, Corsello SM, Lage K, Root DE, Subramanian A, Golub TR, Getz G, Boehm JS, Hahn WC. Cancer Discov. 2016 Jul;6(7):714-26. doi: 10.1158/2159-8290.CD-16-0160. Epub 2016 May 4. PubMed 27147599.
Backbone
  Vector backbone: pDONR223
  Backbone manufacturer: Invitrogen
  Backbone size w/o insert (bp): 2790
  Vector type: Gateway Entry vector
Growth in bacteria
  Bacterial resistance: Spectinomycin, 50 μg/mL
  Growth temperature: 37°C
  Growth strain: DH5alpha
  Copy number: High Copy
Gene/Insert
  Gene/Insert name: A4GALT
  Species: H. sapiens (human)
  Mutation: WT
  GenBank ID: NM_017436.5
  Entrez Gene: A4GALT (a.k.a. A14GALT, A4GALT1, Gb3S, P(k), P1, P1PK, PK)
  Promoter: None
  Cloning method: Gateway Cloning
  Sequencing primers: 5′ M13pUC-fwd; 3′ M13-Rev
Terms and licenses: Academic/Nonprofit Terms; Industry Terms: Not Available to Industry
Depositor comments: Closed state: stop codon immediately follows insert
How to cite: pDONR223_A4GALT_WT was a gift from Jesse Boehm & William Hahn & David Root (Addgene plasmid # 81835 ; http://n2t.net/addgene:81835 ; RRID:Addgene_81835)
