>Addgene plasmid #81835 | pDONR223_A4GALT_WT | depositor partial sequence | sequence record 155154 | Insert sequence
ATGTCCAAGCCCCCCGACCTCCTGCTGCGGCTGCTCCGGGGCGCCCCAAGGCAGCGGGTCTGCACCCTGT
TCATCATCGGCTTCAAGTTCACGTTTTTCGTCTCCATCATGATCTACTGGCACGTTGTGGGAGAGCCCAA
GGAGAAAGGGCAGCTCTATAACCTGCCAGCAGAGATCCCCTGCCCCACCTTGACACCCCCCACCCCACCC
TCCCACGGCCCCACTCCAGGCAACATCTTCTTCCTGGAGACTTCAGACCGGACCAACCCCAACTTCCTGT
TCATGTGCTCGGTGGAGTCGGCCGCCAGAACTCACCCCGAATCCCACGTGCTGGTCCTGATGAAAGGGCT
TCCGGGTGGCAACGCCTCTCTGCCCCGGCACCTGGGCATCTCACTTCTGAGCTGCTTCCCGAATGTCCAG
ATGCTCCCGCTGGACCTGCGGGAGCTGTTCCGGGACACACCCCTGGCCGACTGGTACGCGGCCGTGCAGG
GGCGCTGGGAGCCCTACCTGCTGCCCGTGCTCTCCGACGCCTCCAGGATCGCACTCATGTGGAAGTTCGG
CGGCATCTACCTGGACACGGACTTCATTGTTCTCAAGAACCTGCGGAACCTGACCAACGTGCTGGGCACC
CAGTCCCGCTACGTCCTCAACGGCGCGTTCCTGGCCTTCGAGCGCCGGCACGAGTTCATGGCGCTGTGCA
TGCGGGACTTCGTGGACCACTACAACGGCTGGATCTGGGGTCACCAGGGCCCGCAGCTGCTCACGCGGGT
CTTCAAGAAGTGGTGTTCCATCCGCAGCCTGGCCGAGAGCCGCGCCTGCCGCGGCGTCACCACCCTGCCC
CCTGAGGCCTTCTACCCCATCCCCTGGCAGGACTGGAAGAAGTACTTTGAGGACATCAACCCCGAGGAGC
TGCCGCGGCTGCTCAGTGCCACCTATGCTGTCCACGTGTGGAACAAGAAGAGCCAGGGCACGCGGTTCGA
GGCCACGTCCAGGGCACTGCTGGCCCAGCTGCATGCCCGCTACTGCCCCACGACGCACGAGGCCATGAAA
ATGTACTTG
